>Addgene plasmid #89929 | pcDNA3.1+CMV-Ins-GLuc | depositor full sequence | sequence record 174328 | pcDNA3.1+CMV-Ins-GLuc sequence 6209 bps
CCCTGCTTGTGTGTTGGAGGTCGCTGAGTAGTGCGCGAGCAAAATTTAAGCTACAACAAGGCAAGGCTTG
ACCGACAATTGCATGAAGAATCTGCTTAGGGTTAGGCGTTTTGCGCTGCTTCGCGATGTACGGGCCAGAT
ATACGCGTTGACATTGATTATTGACTAGTTATTAATAGTAATCAATTACGGGGTCATTAGTTCATAGCCC
ATATATGGAGTTCCGCGTTACATAACTTACGGTAAATGGCCCGCCTGGCTGACCGCCCAACGACCCCCGC
CCATTGACGTCAATAATGACGTATGTTCCCATAGTAACGCCAATAGGGACTTTCCATTGACGTCAATGGG
TGGAGTATTTACGGTAAACTGCCCACTTGGCAGTACATCAAGTGTATCATATGCCAAGTACGCCCCCTAT
TGACGTCAATGACGGTAAATGGCCCGCCTGGCATTATGCCCAGTACATGACCTTATGGGACTTTCCTACT
TGGCAGTACATCTACGTATTAGTCATCGCTATTACCATGGTGATGCGGTTTTGGCAGTACATCAATGGGC
GTGGATAGCGGTTTGACTCACGGGGATTTCCAAGTCTCCACCCCATTGACGTCAATGGGAGTTTGTTTTG
GCACCAAAATCAACGGGACTTTCCAAAATGTCGTAACAACTCCGCCCCATTGACGCAAATGGGCGGTAGG
CGTGTACGGTGGGAGGTCTATATAAGCAGAGCTCTCTGGCTAACTAGAGAACCCACTGCTTACTGGCTTA
TCGAAATTAATACGACTCACTATAGGGAGACCCAAGCTGGCTAGCGTTTAAACTTAAGCTTATGGCCCTG
TGGATGCGCCTCCTGCCCCTGCTGGCGCTGCTGGCCCTCTGGGGACCTGACCCAGCCGCAGCCTTTGTGA
ACCAACACCTGTGCGGCTCACACCTGGTGGAAGCTCTCTACCTAGTGTGCGGGGAACGAGGCTTCTTCTA
CACACCCAAGACCCGCCGGGAGGCAGAGGACCTGCAGGTGGGGCAGGTGGAGCTGGGCGGGGGCCCTGGA
TCCAAGCCCACCGAGAACAACGAAGACTTCAACATCGTGGCCGTGGCCAGCAACTTCGCGACCACGGATC
TCGATGCTGACCGCGGGAAGTTGCCCGGCAAGAAGCTGCCGCTGGAGGTGCTCAAAGAGATCGAAGCCAA
TGCCCGGAAAGCTGGCTGCACCAGGGGCTGTCTGATCTGCCTGTCCCACATCAAGTGCACGCCCAAGATG
AAGAAGTTCATCCCAGGACGCTGCCACACCTACGAAGGCGACAAAGAGTCCGCACAGGGCGGCATAGGCG
AGGCGATCGTCGACATTCCTGAGATTCCTGGGTTCAAGGACTTGGAGCCCATCGAGCAGTTCATCGCACA
GGTCGATCTGTGTGTGGACTGCACAACTGGCTGCCTCAAAGGGCTTGCCAACGTGCAGTGTTCTGACCTG
CTCAAGAAGTGGCTGCCGCAACGCTGTGCGACCTTTGCCAGCAAGATCCAGGGCCAGGTGGACAAGATCA
AGGGGGCCGGTGGTGACGAATTCGGTGCAGGCAGCCTGCAGCCCTTGGCCCTGGAGGGGTCCCTGCAGAA
GCGT
[63 nt withheld, positions 1615-1677]
TAGCTCGAGTCTAGAGGGCCCGTTTAAACCCGCTGATCAGCCTCGACTGTGCCTTCTAGTTGCCAGCCAT
CTGTTGTTTGCCCCTCCCCCGTGCCTTCCTTGACCCTGGAAGGTGCCACTCCCACTGTCCTTTCCTAATA
AAATGAGGAAATTGCATCGCATTGTCTGAGTAGGTGTCATTCTATTCTGGGGGGTGGGGTGGGGCAGGAC
AGCAAGGGGGAGGATTGGGAAGACAATAGCAGGCATGCTGGGGATGCGGTGGGCTCTATGGCTTCTGAGG
CGGAAAGAACCAGCTGGGGCTCTAGGGGGTATCCCC
[124 nt withheld, positions 1994-2117]
C
[91 nt withheld, positions 2119-2209]
A
[49 nt withheld, positions 2211-2259]
CCTTTGACGTTGGAGTCCACGTTCTTT
[37 nt withheld, positions 2287-2323]
ACCCTATCTCGGTCTATTCTTTTGATTTATAAGGGATTTTGCCGATTTCGGCCTATTGGTTAAAAAATGA
GCTGATTTAACAAAAATTTAACGCGAATTAATTCTGTGGAATGTGTGTCAGTTAGGGTGTGGAAAGTCCC
CAGGCTCCCCAGCAGGCAGAAGTATGCAAAGCATGCATCTCAATTAGTCAGCAACCAGGTGTGGAAAGTC
CCCAGGCTCCCCAGCAGGCAGAAGTATGCAAAGCATGCATCTCAATTAGTCAGCAACCATAGTCCCGCCC
CTAACTCCGCCCATCCCGCCCCTAACTCCGCCCAGTTCCGCCCATTCTCCGCCCCATGGCTGACTAATTT
TTTTTATTTATGCAGAGGCCGAGGCCGCCTCTGCCTCTGAGCTATTCCAGAAGTAGTGAGGAGGCTTTTT
TGGAGGCCTAGGCTTTTGCAAAAAGCTCCCGGGAGCTTGTATATCCATTTTCGGATCTGATCAAGAGACA
GGATGAGGATCGTTTCGCATGATTGAACAAGATGGATTGCACGCAGGTTCTCCGGCCGCTTGGGTGGAGA
GGCTATTCGGCTATGACTGGGCACAACAGACAATCGGCTGCTCTGATGCCGCCGTGTTCCGGCTGTCAGC
GCAGGGGCGCCCGGTTCTTTTTGTCAAGACCGACCTGTCCGGTGCCCTGAATGAACTGCAGGACGAGGCA
GCGCGGCTATCGTGGCTGGCCACGACGGGCGTTCCTTGCGCAGCTGTGCTCGACGTTGTCACTGAAGCGG
GAAGGGACTGGCTGCTATTGGGCGAAGTGCCGGGGCAGGATCTCCTGTCATCTCACCTTGCTCCTGCCGA
GAAAGTATCCATCATGGCTGATGCAATGCGGCGGCTGCATACGCTTGATCCGGCTACCTGCCCATTCGAC
CACCAAGCGAAACATCGCATCGAGCGAGCACGTACTCGGATGGAAGCCGGTCTTGTCGATCAGGATGATC
TGGACGAAGAGCATCAGGGGCTCGCGCCAGCCGAACTGTTCGCCAGGCTCAAGGCGCGCATGCCCGACGG
CGAGGATCTCGTCGTGACCCATGGCGATGCCTGCTTGCCGAATATCATGGTGGAAAATGGCCGCTTTTCT
GGATTCATCGACTGTGGCCGGCTGGGTGTGGCGGACCGCTATCAGGACATAGCGTTGGCTACCCGTGATA
TTGCTGAAGAGCTTGGCGGCGAATGGGCTGACCGCTTCCTCGTGCTTTACGGTATCGCCGCTCCCGATTC
GCAGCGCATCGCCTTCTATCGCCTTCTTGACGAGTTCTTCTGAGCGGGACTCTGGGGTTCGAAATGACCG
ACCAAGCGACGCCCAACCTGCCATCACGAGATTTCGATTCCACCGCCGCCTTCTATGAAAGGTTGGGCTT
CGGAATCGTTTTCCGGGACGCCGGCTGGATGATCCTCCAGCGCGGGGATCTCATGCTGGAGTTCTTCGCC
CACCCCAACTTGTTTATTGCAGCTTATAATGGTTACAAATAAAGCAATAGCATCACAAATTTCACAAATA
AAGCATTTTTTTCACTGCATTCTAGTTGTGGTTTGTCCAAACTCATCAATGTATCTTATCATGTCTGTAT
ACCGTCGACCTCTAGCTAGAGCTTGGCGTAATCATGGTCATAGCTGTTTCCTGTGTGAAATTGTTATCCG
CTCACAATTCCACACAACATACGAGCCGGAAGCATAAAGTGTAAAGCCTGGGGTGCCTAATGAGTGAGCT
AACTCACATTAATTGCGTTGCGCTCACTGCCCGCTTTCCAGTCGGGAAACCTGTCGTGCCAGCTGCATTA
ATGAATCGGCCAACGCGCGGGGAGAGGCGGTTTGCGTATTGGGCGCTCTTCCGCTTCCTCGCTCACTGAC
TCGCTGCGCTCGGTCGTTCGGCTGCGGCGAGCGGTATCAGCTCACTCAAAGGCGGTAATACGGTTATCCA
CAGAATCAGGGGATAACGCAGGAAAGAACATGTGAGCAAAAGGCCAGCAAAAGGCCAGGAACCGTAAAAA
GGCCGCGTTGCTGGCGTTTTTCCATAGGCTCCGCCCCCCTGACGAGCATCACAAAAATCGACGCTCAAGT
CAGAGGTGGCGAAACCCGACAGGACTATAAAGATACCAGGCGTTTCCCCCTGGAAGCTCCCTCGTGCGCT
CTCCTGTTCCGACCCTGCCGCTTACCGGATACCTGTCCGCCTTTCTCCCTTCGGGAAGCGTGGCGCTTTC
TCATAGCTCACGCTGTAGGTATCTCAGTTCGGTGTAGGTCGTTCGCTCCAAGCTGGGCTGTGTGCACGAA
CCCCCCGTTCAGCCCGACCGCTGCGCCTTATCCGGTAACTATCGTCTTGAGTCCAACCCGGTAAGACACG
ACTTATCGCCACTGGCAGCAGCCACTGGTAACAGGATTAGCAGAGCGAGGTATGTAGGCGGTGCTACAGA
GTTCTTGAAGTGGTGGCCTAACTACGGCTACACTAGAAGAACAGTATTTGGTATCTGCGCTCTGCTGAAG
CCAGTTACCTTCGGAAAAAGAGTTGGTAGCTCTTGATCCGGCAAACAAACCACCGCTGGTAGCGGTTTTT
TTGTTTGCAAGCAGCAGATTACGCGCAGAAAAAAAGGATCTCAAGAAGATCCTTTGATCTTTTCTACGGG
GTCTGACGCTCAGTGGAACGAAAACTCACGTTAAGGGATTTTGGTCATGAGATTATCAAAAAGGATCTTC
ACCTAGATCCTTTTAAATTAAAAATGAAGTTTTAAATCAATCTAAAGTATATATGAGTAAACTTGGTCTG
ACAGTTACCAATGCTTAATCAGTGAGGCACCTATCTCAGCGATCTGTCTATTTCGTTCATCCATAGTTGC
CTGACTCCCCGTCGTGTAGATAACTACGATACGGGAGGGCTTACCATCTGGCCCCAGTGCTGCAATGATA
CCGCGAGACCCACGCTCACCGGCTCCAGATTTATCAGCAATAAACCAGCCAGCCGGAAGGGCCGAGCGCA
GAAGTGGTCCTGCAACTTTATCCGCCTCCATCCAGTCTATTAATTGTTGCCGGGAAGCTAGAGTAAGTAG
TTCGCCAGTTAATAGTTTGCGCAACGTTGTTGCCATTGCTACAGGCATCGTGGTGTCACGCTCGTCGTTT
GGTATGGCTTCATTCAGCTCCGGTTCCCAACGATCAAGGCGAGTTACATGATCCCCCATGTTGTGCAAAA
AAGCGGTTAGCTCCTTCGGTCCTCCGATCGTTGTCAGAAGTAAGTTGGCCGCAGTGTTATCACTCATGGT
TATGGCAGCACTGCATAATTCTCTTACTGTCATGCCATCCGTAAGATGCTTTTCTGTGACTGGTGAGTAC
TCAACCAAGTCATTCTGAGAATAGTGTATGCGGCGACCGAGTTGCTCTTGCCCGGCGTCAATACGGGATA
ATACCGCGCCACATAGCAGAACTTTAAAAGTGCTCATCATTGGAAAACGTTCTTCGGGGCGAAAACTCTC
AAGGATCTTACCGCTGTTGAGATCCAGTTCGATGTAACCCACTCGTGCACCCAACTGATCTTCAGCATCT
TTTACTTTCACCAGCGTTTCTGGGTGAGCAAAAACAGGAAGGCAAAATGCCGCAAAAAAGGGAATAAGGG
CGACACGGAAATGTTGAATACTCATACTCTTCCTTTTTCAATATTATTGAAGCATTTATCAGGGTTATTG
TCTCATGAGCGGATACATATTTGAATGTATTTAGAAAAATAAACAAATAGGGGTTCCGCGCACATTTCCC
CGAAAAGTGCCACCTGACGTCGACGGATCGGGAGATCTCCCGATCCCCTATGGTGCACTCTCAGTACAAT
CTGCTCTGATGCCGCATAGTTAAGCCAGTATCTGCT
Features (pLannotate 1.2.2; 22 found; start..end, strand, type, name):
    150..529     +  enhancer       CMV enhancer: human cytomegalovirus immediate early enhancer
    530..733     +  promoter       CMV promoter: human cytomegalovirus (CMV) immediate early promoter
    729..762     +  LTR            5' LTR (truncated) (fragment): truncated 5' long terminal repeat (LTR) from HIV-1
    778..796     +  promoter       T7 promoter: promoter for bacteriophage T7 RNA polymerase
    832..1053    +  CDS            INS (fragment): INS_SHEEP - Experimental evidence at protein level: Swiss-Prot protein existence level 1. Insulin decreases blood glucose concentration. It increases cell permeability to monosaccharides, amino acids and fatty acids. It accelerates glycolysis, the pentose phosphate cycle, and glycogen synthesis in liver. From Ovis aries (Sheep).
   1052..1557    +  CDS            hGLuc (fragment): secreted Gaussia luciferase human codon-optimized
   1537..1677    +  CDS            ins-a (fragment) (sequence partly withheld): INS1_XENLA - Also known as ins1. Experimental evidence at protein level: Swiss-Prot protein existence level 1. Insulin decreases blood glucose concentration. It increases cell permeability to monosaccharides, amino acids and fatty acids. It accelerates glycolysis, the pentose phosphate cycle, and glycogen synthesis in liver. From Xenopus laevis (African clawed frog).
   1724..1948    +  polyA_signal   bGH poly(A) signal: bovine growth hormone polyadenylation signal
   1952..1973    +  promoter       SV40 promoter (fragment): SV40 enhancer and early promoter
   1994..2422    +  rep_origin     f1 ori (sequence partly withheld): f1 bacteriophage origin of replication; arrow indicates direction of (+) strand synthesis
   2436..2765    +  promoter       SV40 promoter: SV40 enhancer and early promoter
   2832..3623    +  CDS            neo: KKA2_KLEPN - Also known as kan, nptII. Experimental evidence at protein level: Swiss-Prot protein existence level 1. Resistance to kanamycin, neomycin, paromomycin, ribostamycin, butirosin and gentamicin B. From Klebsiella pneumoniae.
   3647..3805    +  CDS            ble (fragment): BLE_KLEPN - Experimental evidence at protein level: Swiss-Prot protein existence level 1. Binding protein with a strong affinity to the bleomycin family of antibiotics. Binds to CL990; an antimitotic-antibiotic compound. From Klebsiella pneumoniae.
   3800..3921    +  polyA_signal   SV40 poly(A) signal: SV40 polyadenylation signal
   3994..4010    -  protein_bind   lac operator: The lac repressor binds to the lac operator to inhibit transcription in E. coli. This inhibition can be relieved by adding lactose or isopropyl-β-D-thiogalactopyranoside (IPTG). lac repressor encoded by lacI
   4018..4048    -  promoter       lac promoter: promoter for the E. coli lac operon
   4063..4084    -  protein_bind   CAP binding site: CAP binding activates transcription in the presence of cAMP. E. coli catabolite activator protein
   4097..4189    -  CDS            lacI (fragment): lac repressor; lacI; The lac repressor binds to the lac operator to inhibit transcription in E. coli. This inhibition can be relieved by adding lactose or isopropyl-β-D-thiogalactopyranoside (IPTG).
   4372..4957    -  rep_origin     ori: high-copy-number ColE1/pMB1/pBR322/pUC origin of replication
   5128..5988    -  CDS            AmpR: β-lactamase; bla; confers resistance to ampicillin, carbenicillin, and related antibiotics
   5989..6093    -  promoter       AmpR promoter: bla
   6152..6204    -  misc_feature   bom (fragment): basis of mobility region from pBR322
