>Addgene plasmid #89929 | pcDNA3.1+CMV-Ins-GLuc | addgene full sequence | sequence record 255704 | Addgene NGS Result
GACATTGATTATTGACTAGTTATTAATAGTAATCAATTACGGGGTCATTAGTTCATAGCCCATATATGGA
GTTCCGCGTTACATAACTTACGGTAAATGGCCCGCCTGGCTGACCGCCCAACGACCCCCGCCCATTGACG
TCAATAATGACGTATGTTCCCATAGTAACGCCAATAGGGACTTTCCATTGACGTCAATGGGTGGAGTATT
TACGGTAAACTGCCCACTTGGCAGTACATCAAGTGTATCATATGCCAAGTACGCCCCCTATTGACGTCAA
TGACGGTAAATGGCCCGCCTGGCATTATGCCCAGTACATGACCTTATGGGACTTTCCTACTTGGCAGTAC
ATCTACGTATTAGTCATCGCTATTACCATGGTGATGCGGTTTTGGCAGTACATCAATGGGCGTGGATAGC
GGTTTGACTCACGGGGATTTCCAAGTCTCCACCCCATTGACGTCAATGGGAGTTTGTTTTGGCACCAAAA
TCAACGGGACTTTCCAAAATGTCGTAACAACTCCGCCCCATTGACGCAAATGGGCGGTAGGCGTGTACGG
TGGGAGGTCTATATAAGCAGAGCTCTCTGGCTAACTAGAGAACCCACTGCTTACTGGCTTATCGAAATTA
ATACGACTCACTATAGGGAGACCCAAGCTGGCTAGCGTTTAAACTTAAGCTTATGGCCCTGTGGATGCGC
CTCCTGCCCCTGCTGGCGCTGCTGGCCCTCTGGGGACCTGACCCAGCCGCAGCCTTTGTGAACCAACACC
TGTGCGGCTCACACCTGGTGGAAGCTCTCTACCTAGTGTGCGGGGAACGAGGCTTCTTCTACACACCCAA
GACCCGCCGGGAGGCAGAGGACCTGCAGGTGGGGCAGGTGGAGCTGGGCGGGGGCCCTGGATCCAAGCCC
ACCGAGAACAACGAAGACTTCAACATCGTGGCCGTGGCCAGCAACTTCGCGACCACGGATCTCGATGCTG
ACCGCGGGAAGTTGCCCGGCAAGAAGCTGCCGCTGGAGGTGCTCAAAGAGATCGAAGCCAATGCCCGGAA
AGCTGGCTGCACCAGGGGCTGTCTGATCTGCCTGTCCCACATCAAGTGCACGCCCAAGATGAAGAAGTTC
ATCCCAGGACGCTGCCACACCTACGAAGGCGACAAAGAGTCCGCACAGGGCGGCATAGGCGAGGCGATCG
TCGACATTCCTGAGATTCCTGGGTTCAAGGACTTGGAGCCCATCGAGCAGTTCATCGCACAGGTCGATCT
GTGTGTGGACTGCACAACTGGCTGCCTCAAAGGGCTTGCCAACGTGCAGTGTTCTGACCTGCTCAAGAAG
TGGCTGCCGCAACGCTGTGCGACCTTTGCCAGCAAGATCCAGGGCCAGGTGGACAAGATCAAGGGGGCCG
GTGGTGACGAATTCGGTGCAGGCAGCCTGCAGCCCTTGGCCCTGGAGGGGTCCCTGCAGAAGCGT
[63 nt withheld, positions 1466-1528]
TAGCTCGAGTCTAGAGGGCCCGTTTAAACCCGCTGATCAGCCTCGACTGTGCCTTCTAGTTGCCAGCCAT
CTGTTGTTTGCCCCTCCCCCGTGCCTTCCTTGACCCTGGAAGGTGCCACTCCCACTGTCCTTTCCTAATA
AAATGAGGAAATTGCATCGCATTGTCTGAGTAGGTGTCATTCTATTCTGGGGGGTGGGGTGGGGCAGGAC
AGCAAGGGGGAGGATTGGGAAGACAATAGCAGGCATGCTGGGGATGCGGTGGGCTCTATGGCTTCTGAGG
CGGAAAGAACCAGCTGGGGCTCTAGGGGGTATCCCC
[124 nt withheld, positions 1845-1968]
C
[91 nt withheld, positions 1970-2060]
A
[49 nt withheld, positions 2062-2110]
CCTTTGACGTTGGAGTCCACGTTCTTT
[37 nt withheld, positions 2138-2174]
ACCCTATCTCGGTCTATTCTTTTGATTTATAAGGGATTTTGCCGATTTCGGCCTATTGGTTAAAAAATGA
GCTGATTTAACAAAAATTTAACGCGAATTAATTCTGTGGAATGTGTGTCAGTTAGGGTGTGGAAAGTCCC
CAGGCTCCCCAGCAGGCAGAAGTATGCAAAGCATGCATCTCAATTAGTCAGCAACCAGGTGTGGAAAGTC
CCCAGGCTCCCCAGCAGGCAGAAGTATGCAAAGCATGCATCTCAATTAGTCAGCAACCATAGTCCCGCCC
CTAACTCCGCCCATCCCGCCCCTAACTCCGCCCAGTTCCGCCCATTCTCCGCCCCATGGCTGACTAATTT
TTTTTATTTATGCAGAGGCCGAGGCCGCCTCTGCCTCTGAGCTATTCCAGAAGTAGTGAGGAGGCTTTTT
TGGAGGCCTAGGCTTTTGCAAAAAGCTCCCGGGAGCTTGTATATCCATTTTCGGATCTGATCAAGAGACA
GGATGAGGATCGTTTCGCATGATTGAACAAGATGGATTGCACGCAGGTTCTCCGGCCGCTTGGGTGGAGA
GGCTATTCGGCTATGACTGGGCACAACAGACAATCGGCTGCTCTGATGCCGCCGTGTTCCGGCTGTCAGC
GCAGGGGCGCCCGGTTCTTTTTGTCAAGACCGACCTGTCCGGTGCCCTGAATGAACTGCAGGACGAGGCA
GCGCGGCTATCGTGGCTGGCCACGACGGGCGTTCCTTGCGCAGCTGTGCTCGACGTTGTCACTGAAGCGG
GAAGGGACTGGCTGCTATTGGGCGAAGTGCCGGGGCAGGATCTCCTGTCATCTCACCTTGCTCCTGCCGA
GAAAGTATCCATCATGGCTGATGCAATGCGGCGGCTGCATACGCTTGATCCGGCTACCTGCCCATTCGAC
CACCAAGCGAAACATCGCATCGAGCGAGCACGTACTCGGATGGAAGCCGGTCTTGTCGATCAGGATGATC
TGGACGAAGAGCATCAGGGGCTCGCGCCAGCCGAACTGTTCGCCAGGCTCAAGGCGCGCATGCCCGACGG
CGAGGATCTCGTCGTGACCCATGGCGATGCCTGCTTGCCGAATATCATGGTGGAAAATGGCCGCTTTTCT
GGATTCATCGACTGTGGCCGGCTGGGTGTGGCGGACCGCTATCAGGACATAGCGTTGGCTACCCGTGATA
TTGCTGAAGAGCTTGGCGGCGAATGGGCTGACCGCTTCCTCGTGCTTTACGGTATCGCCGCTCCCGATTC
GCAGCGCATCGCCTTCTATCGCCTTCTTGACGAGTTCTTCTGAGCGGGACTCTGGGGTTCGAAATGACCG
ACCAAGCGACGCCCAACCTGCCATCACGAGATTTCGATTCCACCGCCGCCTTCTATGAAAGGTTGGGCTT
CGGAATCGTTTTCCGGGACGCCGGCTGGATGATCCTCCAGCGCGGGGATCTCATGCTGGAGTTCTTCGCC
CACCCCAACTTGTTTATTGCAGCTTATAATGGTTACAAATAAAGCAATAGCATCACAAATTTCACAAATA
AAGCATTTTTTTCACTGCATTCTAGTTGTGGTTTGTCCAAACTCATCAATGTATCTTATCATGTCTGTAT
ACCGTCGACCTCTAGCTAGAGCTTGGCGTAATCATGGTCATAGCTGTTTCCTGTGTGAAATTGTTATCCG
CTCACAATTCCACACAACATACGAGCCGGAAGCATAAAGTGTAAAGCCTGGGGTGCCTAATGAGTGAGCT
AACTCACATTAATTGCGTTGCGCTCACTGCCCGCTTTCCAGTCGGGAAACCTGTCGTGCCAGCTGCATTA
ATGAATCGGCCAACGCGCGGGGAGAGGCGGTTTGCGTATTGGGCGCTCTTCCGCTTCCTCGCTCACTGAC
TCGCTGCGCTCGGTCGTTCGGCTGCGGCGAGCGGTATCAGCTCACTCAAAGGCGGTAATACGGTTATCCA
CAGAATCAGGGGATAACGCAGGAAAGAACATGTGAGCAAAAGGCCAGCAAAAGGCCAGGAACCGTAAAAA
GGCCGCGTTGCTGGCGTTTTTCCATAGGCTCCGCCCCCCTGACGAGCATCACAAAAATCGACGCTCAAGT
CAGAGGTGGCGAAACCCGACAGGACTATAAAGATACCAGGCGTTTCCCCCTGGAAGCTCCCTCGTGCGCT
CTCCTGTTCCGACCCTGCCGCTTACCGGATACCTGTCCGCCTTTCTCCCTTCGGGAAGCGTGGCGCTTTC
TCATAGCTCACGCTGTAGGTATCTCAGTTCGGTGTAGGTCGTTCGCTCCAAGCTGGGCTGTGTGCACGAA
CCCCCCGTTCAGCCCGACCGCTGCGCCTTATCCGGTAACTATCGTCTTGAGTCCAACCCGGTAAGACACG
ACTTATCGCCACTGGCAGCAGCCACTGGTAACAGGATTAGCAGAGCGAGGTATGTAGGCGGTGCTACAGA
GTTCTTGAAGTGGTGGCCTAACTACGGCTACACTAGAAGAACAGTATTTGGTATCTGCGCTCTGCTGAAG
CCAGTTACCTTCGGAAAAAGAGTTGGTAGCTCTTGATCCGGCAAACAAACCACCGCTGGTAGCGGTGGTT
TTTTTGTTTGCAAGCAGCAGATTACGCGCAGAAAAAAAGGATCTCAAGAAGATCCTTTGATCTTTTCTAC
GGGGTCTGACGCTCAGTGGAACGAAAACTCACGTTAAGGGATTTTGGTCATGAGATTATCAAAAAGGATC
TTCACCTAGATCCTTTTAAATTAAAAATGAAGTTTTAAATCAATCTAAAGTATATATGAGTAAACTTGGT
CTGACAGTTACCAATGCTTAATCAGTGAGGCACCTATCTCAGCGATCTGTCTATTTCGTTCATCCATAGT
TGCCTGACTCCCCGTCGTGTAGATAACTACGATACGGGAGGGCTTACCATCTGGCCCCAGTGCTGCAATG
ATACCGCGAGACCCACGCTCACCGGCTCCAGATTTATCAGCAATAAACCAGCCAGCCGGAAGGGCCGAGC
GCAGAAGTGGTCCTGCAACTTTATCCGCCTCCATCCAGTCTATTAATTGTTGCCGGGAAGCTAGAGTAAG
TAGTTCGCCAGTTAATAGTTTGCGCAACGTTGTTGCCATTGCTACAGGCATCGTGGTGTCACGCTCGTCG
TTTGGTATGGCTTCATTCAGCTCCGGTTCCCAACGATCAAGGCGAGTTACATGATCCCCCATGTTGTGCA
AAAAAGCGGTTAGCTCCTTCGGTCCTCCGATCGTTGTCAGAAGTAAGTTGGCCGCAGTGTTATCACTCAT
GGTTATGGCAGCACTGCATAATTCTCTTACTGTCATGCCATCCGTAAGATGCTTTTCTGTGACTGGTGAG
TACTCAACCAAGTCATTCTGAGAATAGTGTATGCGGCGACCGAGTTGCTCTTGCCCGGCGTCAATACGGG
ATAATACCGCGCCACATAGCAGAACTTTAAAAGTGCTCATCATTGGAAAACGTTCTTCGGGGCGAAAACT
CTCAAGGATCTTACCGCTGTTGAGATCCAGTTCGATGTAACCCACTCGTGCACCCAACTGATCTTCAGCA
TCTTTTACTTTCACCAGCGTTTCTGGGTGAGCAAAAACAGGAAGGCAAAATGCCGCAAAAAAGGGAATAA
GGGCGACACGGAAATGTTGAATACTCATACTCTTCCTTTTTCAATATTATTGAAGCATTTATCAGGGTTA
TTGTCTCATGAGCGGATACATATTTGAATGTATTTAGAAAAATAAACAAATAGGGGTTCCGCGCACATTT
CCCCGAAAAGTGCCACCTGACGTCGACGGATCGGGAGATCTCCCGATCCCCTATGGTGCACTCTCAGTAC
AATCTGCTCTGATGCCGCATAGTTAAGCCAGTATCTGCTCCCTGCTTGTGTGTTGGAGGTCGCTGAGTAG
TGCGCGAGCAAAATTTAAGCTACAACAAGGCAAGGCTTGACCGACAATTGCATGAAGAATCTGCTTAGGG
TTAGGCGTTTTGCGCTGCTTCGCGATGTACGGGCCAGATATACGCGTT
Features (pLannotate 1.2.2; 22 found; start..end, strand, type, name):
      1..380     +  enhancer       CMV enhancer: human cytomegalovirus immediate early enhancer
    381..584     +  promoter       CMV promoter: human cytomegalovirus (CMV) immediate early promoter
    580..613     +  LTR            5' LTR (truncated) (fragment): truncated 5' long terminal repeat (LTR) from HIV-1
    629..647     +  promoter       T7 promoter: promoter for bacteriophage T7 RNA polymerase
    683..904     +  CDS            INS (fragment): INS_SHEEP - Experimental evidence at protein level: Swiss-Prot protein existence level 1. Insulin decreases blood glucose concentration. It increases cell permeability to monosaccharides, amino acids and fatty acids. It accelerates glycolysis, the pentose phosphate cycle, and glycogen synthesis in liver. From Ovis aries (Sheep).
    903..1408    +  CDS            hGLuc (fragment): secreted Gaussia luciferase human codon-optimized
   1388..1528    +  CDS            ins-a (fragment) (sequence partly withheld): INS1_XENLA - Also known as ins1. Experimental evidence at protein level: Swiss-Prot protein existence level 1. Insulin decreases blood glucose concentration. It increases cell permeability to monosaccharides, amino acids and fatty acids. It accelerates glycolysis, the pentose phosphate cycle, and glycogen synthesis in liver. From Xenopus laevis (African clawed frog).
   1575..1799    +  polyA_signal   bGH poly(A) signal: bovine growth hormone polyadenylation signal
   1803..1824    +  promoter       SV40 promoter (fragment): SV40 enhancer and early promoter
   1845..2273    +  rep_origin     f1 ori (sequence partly withheld): f1 bacteriophage origin of replication; arrow indicates direction of (+) strand synthesis
   2287..2616    +  promoter       SV40 promoter: SV40 enhancer and early promoter
   2683..3474    +  CDS            neo: KKA2_KLEPN - Also known as kan, nptII. Experimental evidence at protein level: Swiss-Prot protein existence level 1. Resistance to kanamycin, neomycin, paromomycin, ribostamycin, butirosin and gentamicin B. From Klebsiella pneumoniae.
   3498..3656    +  CDS            ble (fragment): BLE_KLEPN - Experimental evidence at protein level: Swiss-Prot protein existence level 1. Binding protein with a strong affinity to the bleomycin family of antibiotics. Binds to CL990; an antimitotic-antibiotic compound. From Klebsiella pneumoniae.
   3651..3772    +  polyA_signal   SV40 poly(A) signal: SV40 polyadenylation signal
   3845..3861    -  protein_bind   lac operator: The lac repressor binds to the lac operator to inhibit transcription in E. coli. This inhibition can be relieved by adding lactose or isopropyl-β-D-thiogalactopyranoside (IPTG). lac repressor encoded by lacI
   3869..3899    -  promoter       lac promoter: promoter for the E. coli lac operon
   3914..3935    -  protein_bind   CAP binding site: CAP binding activates transcription in the presence of cAMP. E. coli catabolite activator protein
   3948..4040    -  CDS            lacI (fragment): lac repressor; lacI; The lac repressor binds to the lac operator to inhibit transcription in E. coli. This inhibition can be relieved by adding lactose or isopropyl-β-D-thiogalactopyranoside (IPTG).
   4223..4811    -  rep_origin     ori: high-copy-number ColE1/pMB1/pBR322/pUC origin of replication
   4982..5842    -  CDS            AmpR: β-lactamase; bla; confers resistance to ampicillin, carbenicillin, and related antibiotics
   5843..5947    -  promoter       AmpR promoter: bla
   6006..6058    -  misc_feature   bom (fragment): basis of mobility region from pBR322
