[The description below was written by a language model from this plasmid's Addgene catalogue record and pLannotate feature annotations shown in this document.]
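Description:
pcDNA3.1+CMV-Ins-GLuc is a mammalian expression plasmid of about 6.2 kb built on the Invitrogen pcDNA3.1+ backbone. It is propagated in E. coli as a high-copy plasmid through its ColE1/pUC-type origin and selected with ampicillin via the β-lactamase gene. An f1 origin is also present. For mammalian cells, an SV40 early promoter drives a neomycin phosphotransferase gene followed by an SV40 poly(A) signal, allowing G418 selection of stable transfectants.

The payload is an 849 bp synthetic open reading frame, cloned between HindIII and XhoI, that encodes human preproinsulin with Gaussia luciferase inserted into the C-peptide. The luciferase sequence is human codon-optimized and carries the M43I and M110I substitutions, which were introduced to give more glow-like light-emission kinetics. The CMV immediate early enhancer and promoter drive transcription, which ends at the bovine growth hormone polyadenylation signal. A T7 promoter sits just upstream of the insert.

In both annotated sequence records, which differ by only a few bases and in their numbering start, the insert appears as an insulin fragment, then hGLuc, then a second insulin fragment. This matches the described design. The sheep and Xenopus labels on the insulin segments are best-homology database hits rather than the true source, which the record gives as human. The small HIV-1 LTR, ble and lacI fragments are likewise probably annotation artefacts of backbone sequence.

Because the luciferase lies within the C-peptide, it is co-secreted with insulin. Luciferase activity in the medium can therefore serve as a readout of insulin secretion. The associated publication describes a secretion biosensor assay for studying beta-cell glucose-sensing pathways, and this plasmid is the version with constitutive CMV-driven expression.
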