Addgene plasmid #89929: pcDNA3.1+CMV-Ins-GLuc
Purpose: Expresses Insulin-GLuc from the CMV promoter. Gaussia Luc is inserted within the C-peptide and is co-secreted with insulin.
Depositing lab: Melanie Cobb. Depositing organization: University of Texas Southwestern Medical Center. Publication: Insulin promoter-driven Gaussia luciferase-based insulin secretion biosensor assay for discovery of beta-cell glucose-sensing pathways. Kalwat MA, Wichaidit C, Nava Garcia AY, McCoy MK, McGlynn K, Hwang IH, MacMillan JB, Posner BA, Cobb MH. ACS Sens. 2016 Oct 28;1(10):1208-1212. Epub 2016 Oct 12. 10.1021/acssensors.6b00433 PubMed 27819058.
Backbone
  Vector backbone: pcDNA3.1+
  Backbone manufacturer: Invitrogen
  Backbone size w/o insert (bp): 5354
  Total vector size (bp): 6212
  Vector type: Mammalian Expression
  Selectable markers: Neomycin (select with G418)
Growth in bacteria
  Bacterial resistance: Ampicillin, 100 μg/mL
  Growth temperature: 37°C
  Growth strain: DH5alpha
  Copy number: High Copy
Gene/Insert
  Gene/Insert name: human insulin-Gaussia-Luciferase (alt name: hIns-GLuc)
  Species: H. sapiens (human), Synthetic
  Insert size (bp): 849
  Mutation: DNA sequence for Gaussia luciferase was humanized and two mutations (M43I/M110I) were made to enhance glow-like kinetics.
  Entrez Gene: INS (a.k.a. IDDM, IDDM1, IDDM2, ILPR, IRDN, MODY10, PNDM4)
  Promoter: CMV
  Cloning method: Restriction Enzyme; 5′ cloning site HindIII (unknown if destroyed); 3′ cloning site XhoI (unknown if destroyed)
  Sequencing primers: 5′ CMV forward; 3′ bGHrev
Resource information
  A portion of this plasmid was derived from a plasmid made by: GeneArt Gene Synthesis (Life Technologies) was used to assemble human insulin with humanized Gaussia luciferase inserted into the C-peptide.
Terms and licenses: Academic/Nonprofit Terms; Industry Terms: Not Available to Industry
How to cite: pcDNA3.1+CMV-Ins-GLuc was a gift from Melanie Cobb (Addgene plasmid # 89929 ; http://n2t.net/addgene:89929 ; RRID:Addgene_89929)
